Addgene plasmid #212561: pTwist-SARS-CoV-2 Spike-deltaC18 N460K (AAA)
Purpose: Encodes SARS-CoV-2 spike N460K for pseudovirus production
Depositing lab: Alejandro Balazs. Depositing organization: Massachusetts General Hospital. Publication: Ongoing evolution of SARS-CoV-2 drives escape from mRNA vaccine-induced humoral immunity. Roederer AL, Cao Y, Denis KS, Sheehan ML, Li CJ, Lam EC, Gregory DJ, Poznansky MC, Iafrate AJ, Canaday DH, Gravenstein S, Garcia-Beltran WF, Balazs AB. medRxiv [Preprint]. 2024 Mar 7:2024.03.05.24303815. doi: 10.1101/2024.03.05.24303815. PubMed 38496628.
Backbone
  Vector backbone: pTwist-CMV-BetaGlobin-WPRE-Neo
  Backbone manufacturer: Twist
  Vector type: Mammalian Expression
Growth in bacteria
  Bacterial resistance: Ampicillin, 100 μg/mL
  Growth temperature: 37°C
  Growth strain: DH5alpha
  Copy number: High Copy
Gene/Insert
  Gene/Insert name: SARS-CoV-2 Spike N460K
  Species: Severe acute respiratory syndrome coronavirus 2
  Mutation: N460K
  Entrez Gene: S (a.k.a. GU280_gp02, spike glycoprotein)
  Promoter: CAG
  Cloning method: Ligation Independent Cloning
Terms and licenses: Academic/Nonprofit Terms; Industry Terms: Not Available to Industry
Depositor comments: Please visit https://www.medrxiv.org/content/10.1101/2024.03.05.24303815v1 for medRxiv preprint.
How to cite: pTwist-SARS-CoV-2 Spike-deltaC18 N460K (AAA) was a gift from Alejandro Balazs (Addgene plasmid # 212561 ; http://n2t.net/addgene:212561 ; RRID:Addgene_212561)
