[The description below was written by a language model from this plasmid's Addgene catalogue record and pLannotate feature annotations shown in this document.]
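Description:
pTwist-SARS-CoV-2 Spike-deltaC18 N460K (AAA) is a mammalian expression plasmid built on the Twist pTwist-CMV-BetaGlobin-WPRE-Neo backbone. It encodes the SARS-CoV-2 spike glycoprotein carrying the single substitution N460K. The "deltaC18" in the name indicates a spike lacking its last 18 C-terminal residues, a truncation commonly used to improve spike incorporation into pseudotyped particles. The annotated spike reading frame (about 3.77 kb) is consistent with a slightly shortened protein. The "(AAA)" suffix probably denotes the lysine codon used, but the record does not explain it. In bacteria the roughly 10.5 kb plasmid replicates from a high-copy ColE1/pUC-type origin and is selected with ampicillin through the AmpR β-lactamase gene.

The catalogue lists the promoter as CAG. The feature table, however, shows a CMV enhancer with CMV promoter elements followed by a truncated human β-globin intron, which matches the backbone name instead. The intron sits just upstream of the spike coding sequence and supports efficient processing of the transcript. A WPRE and an SV40 polyadenylation signal lie downstream, and these enhance mRNA stability and 3' end formation. A separate SV40 early promoter–neo–bGH poly(A) cassette allows G418 selection in mammalian cells. Short β-globin insulator elements and bacterial terminators (T7, rrnG) flank the cassettes and limit transcriptional read-through between units.

The plasmid is intended for pseudovirus production. It supplies the mutant spike as the envelope protein in transfected producer cells, alongside packaging and reporter constructs that are not part of this plasmid. The associated work concerns SARS-CoV-2 escape from vaccine-induced antibody responses, so the resulting particles would be suited to testing the effect of N460K on neutralization.
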