Features (pLannotate 1.2.2; 21 found; start..end, strand, type, name):
      2..3766    +  CDS            S: SPIKE_SARS2 - Experimental evidence at protein level: Swiss-Prot protein existence level 1. [Spike glycoprotein]: May down-regulate host tetherin (BST2) by lysosomal degradation, thereby counteracting its antiviral activity. From Severe acute respiratory syndrome coronavirus 2 (2019-nCoV) (SARS-CoV-2).
   3840..4428    +  misc_feature   WPRE: woodchuck hepatitis virus posttranscriptional regulatory element
   4481..4602    -  polyA_signal   SV40 poly(A) signal: SV40 polyadenylation signal
   4625..4694    -  CDS            large T antigen (fragment): large T antigen from SV40 (simian virus 40)
   4717..4763    +  terminator     T7 terminator: transcription terminator for bacteriophage T7 RNA polymerase
   4793..4929    +  terminator     rrnG terminator: transcription terminator from the E. coli ribosomal RNA rrnG operon (Albrechtsen et al., 1991)
   4974..5045    +  misc_feature   3' β-globin insulator: insulator downstream of the human β-globin locus (Farrell et al., 2002)
   5090..5286    +  promoter       SV40 promoter: SV40 early promoter
   5300..6091    +  CDS            neo: KKA2_KLEPN - Also known as kan, nptII. Experimental evidence at protein level: Swiss-Prot protein existence level 1. Resistance to kanamycin, neomycin, paromomycin, ribostamycin, butirosin and gentamicin B. From Klebsiella pneumoniae.
   6105..6329    +  polyA_signal   bGH poly(A) signal: bovine growth hormone polyadenylation signal
   6525..7113    -  rep_origin     ori: high-copy-number ColE1/pMB1/pBR322/pUC origin of replication
   7285..7349    -  CDS            bla(M) (fragment): β-lactamase lacking the signal sequence; bla(M); allows cytosolic expression of β-lactamase
   7859..8719    +  CDS            AmpR: β-lactamase; bla; confers resistance to ampicillin, carbenicillin, and related antibiotics
   8732..8868    +  terminator     rrnG terminator: transcription terminator from the E. coli ribosomal RNA rrnG operon (Albrechtsen et al., 1991)
   9020..9091    +  misc_feature   5' β-globin insulator: insulator upstream of the human β-globin locus (Farrell et al., 2002)
   9096..9142    -  terminator     T7 terminator: transcription terminator for bacteriophage T7 RNA polymerase
   9160..9208    -  polyA_signal   poly(A) signal: synthetic polyadenylation signal
   9289..9592    +  enhancer       CMV enhancer: human cytomegalovirus immediate early enhancer
   9665..9682    -  promoter       CMV promoter (fragment): human cytomegalovirus (CMV) immediate early promoter
   9745..9796    +  promoter       CMVd2 promoter: truncated human cytomegalovirus (CMV) immediate early promoter that yields moderately reduced expression relative to the full-length promoter
   9930..10405   +  intron         β-globin intron: internally truncated intron from human β-globin
>Addgene plasmid #212561 | pTwist-SARS-CoV-2 Spike-deltaC18 N460K (AAA) | addgene full sequence | sequence record 431575 | Addgene NGS Result
CATGTTTGTGTTCCTCGTTCTCCTGCCCCTCGTTTCTTCCCAATGCGTGAACCTCACAACTAGAACGCAG
CTCCCACCCGCTTACACGAACTCTTTTACTCGTGGAGTATACTATCCCGATAAAGTCTTTAGGTCCAGTG
TCCTTCATTCTACTCAAGACCTTTTCCTGCCATTCTTCTCAAATGTCACCTGGTTCCATGCTATCCACGT
TTCTGGCACCAACGGAACTAAACGATTTGATAATCCCGTCTTGCCATTTAACGATGGCGTATACTTTGCC
TCAACGGAGAAGTCCAACATTATCCGGGGATGGATATTTGGCACCACCCTGGACTCCAAGACACAGTCTC
TCCTCATTGTGAACAACGCCACCAATGTCGTCATCAAAGTCTGTGAATTTCAATTTTGTAACGATCCCTT
TCTCGGGGTTTATTATCATAAGAATAACAAGTCTTGGATGGAGTCAGAGTTCCGCGTTTACAGTTCCGCT
AACAACTGTACTTTTGAGTACGTTTCCCAACCATTTCTCATGGATCTTGAAGGGAAGCAAGGCAACTTCA
AGAATCTCCGCGAATTTGTGTTTAAGAATATAGACGGCTACTTCAAAATTTATAGCAAGCATACCCCGAT
AAATCTGGTTCGGGATCTCCCTCAAGGCTTCTCCGCGTTGGAACCCCTCGTGGACTTGCCGATTGGCATC
AACATCACCCGGTTCCAAACCCTTCTTGCCCTTCATCGAAGCTACCTCACGCCTGGCGACAGTAGTAGTG
GTTGGACAGCGGGCGCAGCAGCCTACTATGTGGGATATTTGCAACCACGCACCTTTCTTCTCAAATATAA
CGAAAACGGAACAATTACCGATGCCGTAGACTGTGCCCTCGATCCCCTGTCCGAAACTAAATGCACACTC
AAGTCCTTCACAGTTGAGAAAGGCATATACCAAACCAGTAACTTCCGCGTCCAACCCACCGAATCCATTG
TTCGATTCCCTAACATCACCAATTTGTGTCCTTTCGGTGAAGTATTTAATGCCACTCGATTTGCATCAGT
TTATGCCTGGAATCGCAAGCGAATATCAAATTGTGTTGCAGATTATAGTGTCCTGTATAATAGCGCATCA
TTCAGCACTTTTAAGTGTTATGGGGTCAGCCCTACGAAATTGAATGACTTGTGTTTTACCAACGTTTACG
CAGATTCTTTCGTCATACGCGGCGACGAAGTCCGACAGATTGCACCGGGGCAAACCGGAAAGATAGCAGA
CTATAATTATAAGTTGCCGGATGACTTCACCGGCTGCGTTATAGCATGGAACTCCAATAATCTCGATTCA
AAAGTCGGCGGCAACTATAATTATCTTTACCGCCTGTTTCGCAAGTCAAAACTGAAGCCCTTTGAACGTG
ACATCTCCACCGAAATTTATCAAGCTGGCAGCACCCCATGTAATGGAGTGGAAGGGTTTAACTGTTATTT
TCCCCTTCAATCATACGGATTTCAACCAACAAATGGGGTGGGCTATCAACCATATCGGGTGGTAGTCTTG
AGCTTTGAGCTGCTCCACGCACCGGCTACAGTTTGCGGACCGAAGAAAAGCACTAACCTGGTGAAGAATA
AATGTGTGAACTTCAACTTTAATGGGCTCACCGGAACAGGGGTGCTGACAGAATCAAACAAGAAATTTCT
CCCTTTTCAACAATTTGGTAGAGACATTGCCGATACCACAGATGCCGTCCGCGATCCGCAAACACTGGAA
ATCCTCGATATAACACCCTGTAGCTTCGGCGGGGTCAGCGTGATAACTCCCGGAACGAACACATCCAACC
AAGTGGCTGTCCTGTATCAAGATGTCAACTGTACCGAAGTCCCTGTGGCGATACACGCCGACCAACTGAC
ACCCACCTGGAGAGTCTACTCAACAGGTTCCAATGTCTTTCAAACTAGAGCGGGTTGTCTCATTGGCGCT
GAGCATGTCAATAATTCATACGAATGTGATATTCCTATTGGGGCAGGAATCTGTGCGTCTTATCAAACTC
AAACGAACTCACCACGGCGCGCTCGCTCAGTAGCCAGCCAGTCCATAATCGCCTATACCATGAGTCTCGG
GGCTGAGAACTCCGTGGCTTATTCAAACAATTCCATCGCAATCCCAACTAACTTTACCATTAGCGTTACC
ACGGAAATCTTGCCCGTCAGCATGACTAAGACGAGCGTAGACTGTACGATGTATATCTGTGGGGATTCCA
CCGAGTGTAGCAACCTCTTGCTTCAATACGGGTCTTTCTGTACTCAACTCAACCGAGCATTGACCGGAAT
TGCGGTCGAACAAGACAAGAATACCCAAGAGGTGTTCGCACAAGTAAAGCAAATATACAAAACGCCGCCA
ATCAAAGATTTTGGCGGGTTTAATTTTAGCCAAATACTGCCAGACCCATCTAAGCCTTCAAAACGCAGCT
TTATCGAGGATCTGCTGTTCAACAAAGTTACGTTGGCTGACGCGGGTTTCATTAAGCAGTATGGGGATTG
TTTGGGAGACATTGCGGCCCGCGACCTTATCTGTGCTCAAAAATTCAATGGGTTGACAGTTCTGCCCCCT
CTGCTCACTGATGAGATGATTGCACAGTATACATCAGCATTGTTGGCAGGAACCATTACATCCGGCTGGA
CTTTTGGCGCGGGTGCGGCCCTTCAAATACCTTTCGCTATGCAAATGGCTTACAGATTCAATGGGATTGG
TGTCACGCAAAATGTATTGTATGAAAATCAGAAGCTGATCGCTAATCAATTTAACAGCGCGATTGGCAAG
ATCCAAGATTCACTGTCAAGCACAGCGTCCGCCCTCGGCAAACTCCAAGATGTTGTGAATCAAAACGCCC
AGGCCCTGAATACCCTCGTGAAGCAACTGAGTTCTAACTTCGGCGCAATCTCCAGCGTCCTCAACGACAT
ATTGTCCAGACTTGATAAGGTGGAAGCCGAGGTGCAAATTGATCGGCTCATCACAGGCAGGCTCCAGTCA
CTCCAAACTTATGTGACACAACAGTTGATCCGGGCTGCTGAGATACGAGCAAGCGCCAACCTGGCCGCCA
CTAAAATGTCAGAGTGCGTGCTCGGGCAGTCCAAACGGGTTGACTTTTGTGGCAAGGGCTATCACTTGAT
GTCCTTCCCCCAATCCGCCCCACATGGAGTGGTCTTTCTCCACGTCACTTATGTCCCTGCTCAAGAGAAG
AACTTTACGACAGCTCCAGCAATCTGTCACGATGGCAAAGCGCACTTTCCCAGGGAAGGCGTTTTCGTCA
GTAATGGCACGCATTGGTTTGTGACCCAAAGGAATTTCTATGAACCCCAAATCATAACCACTGACAATAC
ATTTGTCTCAGGCAACTGTGATGTGGTCATTGGGATCGTGAACAACACGGTATATGATCCCCTGCAACCC
GAGTTGGATAGCTTCAAAGAGGAATTGGATAAATACTTTAAGAATCATACTTCACCCGATGTTGATCTCG
GGGACATATCAGGAATAAATGCAAGTGTCGTCAACATTCAGAAAGAGATTGATCGCCTTAATGAGGTCGC
CAAGAACTTGAATGAATCTTTGATCGACTTGCAAGAACTGGGCAAATACGAACAATATATTAAATGGCCC
TGGTACATTTGGTTGGGCTTTATCGCCGGACTTATAGCTATCGTTATGGTCACAATTATGTTGTGCTGTA
TGACTAGCTGTTGTTCCTGCTTGAAAGGATGTTGCAGTTGCGGATCTTGTTGTAAATAAAGGATCCTCTA
GAAGTTGTCTCCTCCTGCACTGACTGACTGATACAATCGATTTCTGGATCCGCAGGCCTAATCAACCTCT
GGATTACAAAATTTGTGAAAGATTGACTGGTATTCTTAACTATGTTGCTCCTTTTACGCTATGTGGATAC
GCTGCTTTAATGCCTTTGTATCATGCTATTGCTTCCCGTATGGCTTTCATTTTCTCCTCCTTGTATAAAT
CCTGGTTGCTGTCTCTTTATGAGGAGTTGTGGCCCGTTGTCAGGCAACGTGGCGTGGTGTGCACTGTGTT
TGCTGACGCAACCCCCACTGGTTGGGGCATTGCCACCACCTGTCAGCTCCTTTCCGGGACTTTCGCTTTC
CCCCTCCCTATTGCCACGGCGGAACTCATCGCCGCCTGCCTTGCCCGCTGCTGGACAGGGGCTCGGCTGT
TGGGCACTGACAATTCCGTGGTGTTGTCGGGGAAGCTGACGTCCTTTCCATGGCTGCTCGCCTGTGTTGC
CACCTGGATTCTGCGCGGGACGTCCTTCTGCTACGTCCCTTCGGCCCTCAATCCAGCGGACCTTCCTTCC
CGCGGCCTGCTGCCGGCTCTGCGGCCTCTTCCGCGTCTTCGCCTTCGCCCTCAGACGAGTCGGATCTCCC
TTTGGGCCGCCTCCCCGCCTGTCTAGCTTGACTGACTGAGATACAGCGTACCTTCAGCTCACAGACATGA
TAAGATACATTGATGAGTTTGGACAAACCACAACTAGAATGCAGTGAAAAAAATGCTTTATTTGTGAAAT
TTGTGATGCTATTGCTTTATTTGTAACCATTATAAGCTGCAATAAACAAGTTAACAACAACAATTGCATT
CATTTTATGTTTCAGGTTCAGGGGGAGGTGTGGGAGGTTTTTTAAAGCAAGTAAAACCTCTACAAATGTG
GTATTGGCCCATCTCTATCGGTATCGTAGCATAACCCCTTGGGGCCTCTAAACGGGTCTTGAGGGGTTTT
TTGTGCCCCTCGGGCCGGATTGCTATCTACCGGCATTGGCGCAGAAAAAAATGCCTGATGCGACGCTGCG
CGTCTTATACTCCCACATATGCCAGATTCAGCAACGGATACGGCTTCCCCAACTTGCCCACTTCCATACG
TGTCCTCCTTACCAGAAATTTATCCTTAAGGTCGTCAGCTATCCTGCAGGCGATCTCTCGATTTCGATCA
AGACATTCCTTTAATGGTCTTTTCTGGACACCACTAGGGGTCAGAAGTAGTTCATCAAACTTTCTTCCCT
CCCTAATCTCATTGGTTACCTTGGGCTATCGAAACTTAATTAAGCGATCTGCATCTCAATTAGTCAGCAA
CCATAGTCCCGCCCCTAACTCCGCCCATCCCGCCCCTAACTCCGCCCAGTTCCGCCCATTCTCCGCCCCA
TCGCTGACTAATTTTTTTTATTTATGCAGAGGCCGAGGCCGCCTCGGCCTCTGAGCTATTCCAGAAGTAG
TGAGGAGGCTTTTTTGGAGGCCTAGGCTTTTGCAAAGGAGGTAGCCAACATGATTGAACAAGATGGATTG
CACGCAGGTTCTCCCGCCGCTTGGGTGGAGAGGCTATTCGGCTATGACTGGGCACAACAGACAATCGGCT
GCTCTGATGCCGCCGTGTTCCGGCTGTCAGCGCAGGGGCGCCCGGTTCTTTTTGTCAAGACCGACCTGTC
CGGTGCCCTGAATGAACTCCAGGACGAGGCAGCGCGGCTATCGTGGCTGGCCACGACGGGCGTTCCTTGC
GCAGCTGTGCTCGACGTTGTCACTGAAGCGGGAAGGGACTGGCTGCTATTGGGCGAAGTGCCGGGGCAGG
ATCTCCTGTCATCTCACCTTGCTCCTGCCGAGAAAGTATCCATCATGGCTGATGCAATGCGGCGGCTGCA
TACGCTTGATCCGGCTACCTGCCCATTCGACCACCAAGCGAAACATCGCATCGAGCGAGCACGTACTCGG
ATGGAAGCCGGTCTTGTCGATCAGGATGATCTGGACGAAGAGCATCAGGGGCTCGCGCCAGCCGAACTGT
TCGCCAGGCTCAAGGCGCGGATGCCCGACGGCGAGGATCTCGTCGTGACCCACGGCGATGCCTGCTTGCC
GAATATCATGGTGGAAAATGGCCGCTTTTCTGGATTCATCGACTGTGGCCGGCTGGGTGTGGCGGACCGC
TATCAGGACATAGCGTTGGCTACCCGTGATATTGCTGAAGAGCTTGGCGGCGAATGGGCTGACCGCTTCC
TCGTGCTTTACGGTATCGCCGCTCCCGATTCGCAGCGCATCGCCTTCTATCGCCTTCTTGACGAGTTCTT
CTAGTATGTAAGCCCTGTGCCTTCTAGTTGCCAGCCATCTGTTGTTTGCCCCTCCCCCGTGCCTTCCTTG
ACCCTGGAAGGTGCCACTCCCACTGTCCTTTCCTAATAAAATGAGGAAATTGCATCGCATTGTCTGAGTA
GGTGTCATTCTATTCTGGGGGGTGGGGTGGGGCAGGACAGCAAGGGGGAGGATTGGGAAGACAATAGCAG
GCATGCTGGGGATGCGGTGGGCTCTATGGTTAATTAACCAGTCAAGTCAGCTACTTGGCGAGATCGACTT
GTCTGGGTTTCGACTACGCTCAGAATTGCGTCAGTCAAGTTCGATCTGGTCCTTGCTATTGCACCCGTTC
TCCGATTACGAGTTTCATTTAAATCATGTGAGCAAAAGGCCAGCAAAAGGCCAGGAACCGTAAAAAGGCC
GCGTTGCTGGCGTTTTTCCATAGGCTCCGCCCCCCTGACGAGCATCACAAAAATCGACGCTCAAGTCAGA
GGTGGCGAAACCCGACAGGACTATAAAGATACCAGGCGTTTCCCCCTGGAAGCTCCCTCGTGCGCTCTCC
TGTTCCGACCCTGCCGCTTACCGGATACCTGTCCGCCTTTCTCCCTTCGGGAAGCGTGGCGCTTTCTCAT
AGCTCACGCTGTAGGTATCTCAGTTCGGTGTAGGTCGTTCGCTCCAAGCTGGGCTGTGTGCACGAACCCC
CCGTTCAGCCCGACCGCTGCGCCTTATCCGGTAACTATCGTCTTGAGTCCAACCCGGTAAGACACGACTT
ATCGCCACTGGCAGCAGCCACTGGTAACAGGATTAGCAGAGCGAGGTATGTAGGCGGTGCTACAGAGTTC
TTGAAGTGGTGGCCTAACTACGGCTACACTAGAAGAACAGTATTTGGTATCTGCGCTCTGCTGAAGCCAG
TTACCTTCGGAAAAAGAGTTGGTAGCTCTTGATCCGGCAAACAAACCACCGCTGGTAGCGGTGGTTTTTT
TGTTTGCAAGCAGCAGATTACGCGCAGAAAAAAAGGATCTCAAGAAGATCCTTTGATCTTTTCTACGGGG
TCTGACGCTCAGTGGAACGAAAACTCACGTTAAGGGATTTTGGTCATGAGATTATCAAAAAGGATCTTCA
CCTAGATCCTTTTAAATTAAAAATGAAGTTTTAAATCAATCTAAAGTATATATGAGTAAACTTGGTCTGA
CAGTTACCAATGCTTAATCAGTGAGGCACCTATCTCAGCGATCTGTCTATTTCGTTCATCCATAGTTGCA
TTTAAATTTCCGAACTCTCCAAGGCCCTCGTCGGAAAATCTTCAAACCTTTCGTCCGATCCATCTTGCAG
GCTACCTCTCGAACGAACTATCGCAAGTCTCTTGGCCGGCCTTGCGCCTTGGCTATTGCTTGGCAGCGCC
TATCGCCAGGTATTACTCCAATCCCGAATATCCGAGATCGGGATCACCCGAGAGAAGTTCAACCTACATC
CTCAATCCCGATCTATCCGAGATCCGAGGAATATCGAAATCGGGGCGCGCCTGGTGTACCGAGAACGATC
CTCTCAGTGCGAGTCTCGACGATCCATATCGTTGCTTGGCAGTCAGCCAGTCGGAATCCAGCTTGGGACC
CAGGAAGTCCAATCGTCAGATATTGTACTCAAGCCTGGTCACGGCAGCGTACCGATCTGTTTAAACCTAG
ATATTGATAGTCTGATCGGTCAACGTATAATCGAGTCCTAGCTTTTGCAAACATCTATCAAGAGACAGGA
TCAGCAGGAGGCTTTCGCATGAGTATTCAACATTTCCGTGTCGCCCTTATTCCCTTTTTTGCGGCATTTT
GCCTTCCTGTTTTTGCTCACCCAGAAACGCTGGTGAAAGTAAAAGATGCTGAAGATCAGTTGGGTGCGCG
AGTGGGTTACATCGAACTGGATCTCAACAGCGGTAAGATCCTTGAGAGTTTTCGCCCCGAAGAACGCTTT
CCAATGATGAGCACTTTTAAAGTTCTGCTATGTGGCGCGGTATTATCCCGTATTGACGCCGGGCAAGAGC
AACTCGGTCGCCGCATACACTATTCTCAGAATGACTTGGTTGAGTATTCACCAGTCACAGAAAAGCATCT
TACGGATGGCATGACAGTAAGAGAATTATGCAGTGCTGCCATAACCATGAGTGATAACACTGCGGCCAAC
TTACTTCTGACAACGATTGGAGGACCGAAGGAGCTAACCGCTTTTTTGCACAACATGGGGGATCATGTAA
CTCGCCTTGATCGTTGGGAACCGGAGCTGAATGAAGCCATACCAAACGACGAGCGTGACACCACGATGCC
TGTAGCAATGGCAACAACCTTGCGTAAACTATTAACTGGCGAACTACTTACTCTAGCTTCCCGGCAACAG
TTGATAGACTGGATGGAGGCGGATAAAGTTGCAGGACCACTTCTGCGCTCGGCCCTTCCGGCTGGCTGGT
TTATTGCTGATAAATCTGGAGCCGGTGAGCGTGGGTCTCGCGGTATCATTGCAGCACTGGGGCCAGATGG
TAAGCCCTCCCGTATCGTAGTTATCTACACGACGGGGAGTCAGGCAACTATGGATGAACGAAATAGACAG
ATCGCTGAGATAGGTGCCTCACTGATTAAGCATTGGTAACCGATTCTAGGTGCATTGGCGCAGAAAAAAA
TGCCTGATGCGACGCTGCGCGTCTTATACTCCCACATATGCCAGATTCAGCAACGGATACGGCTTCCCCA
ACTTGCCCACTTCCATACGTGTCCTCCTTACCAGAAATTTATCCTTAAGATCCCGAATCGTTTAAACTCG
ACTCTGGCTCTATCGAATCTCCGTCGTTTCGAGCTTACGCGAACAGCCGTGGCGCTCATTTGCTCGTCGG
GCATCGAATCTCGTCAGCTATCGTCAGCTTACCTTTTTGGCAGCGATCGCGGCTCCCGACATCTTGGACC
ATTAGCTCCACAGGTATCTTCTTCCCTCTAGTGGTCATAACAGCAGCTTCAGCTACCTCTCAATTCAAAA
AACCCCTCAAGACCCGTTTAGAGGCCCCAAGGGGTTATGCTATCAATCGTTGCGTTACACACACAAAAAA
CCAACACACATCCATCTTCGATGGATAGCGATTTTATTATCTAACTGCTGATCGAGTGTAGCCAGATCTA
GTAATCAATTACGGGGTCATTAGTTCATAGCCCATATATGGAGTTCCGCGTTACATAACTTACGGTAAAT
GGCCCGCCTGGCTGACCGCCCAACGACCCCCGCCCATTGACGTCAATAATGACGTATGTTCCCATAGTAA
CGCCAATAGGGACTTTCCATTGACGTCAATGGGTGGAGTATTTACGGTAAACTGCCCACTTGGCAGTACA
TCAAGTGTATCATATGCCAAGTACGCCCCCTATTGACGTCAATGACGGTAAATGGCCCGCCTGGCATTAT
GCCCAGTACATGACCTTATGGGACTTTCCTACTTGGCAGTACATCTACGTATTAGTCATCGCTATTACCA
TGCTGATGCGGTTTTGGCAGTACATCAATGGGCGTGGATAGCGGTTTGACTCACGGGGATTTCCAAGTCT
CCACCCCATTGACGTCAATGGGAGTTTGTTTTGGCACCAAAATCAACGGGACTTTCCAAAATGTCGTAAC
AACTCCGCCCCATTGACGCAAATGGGCGGTAGGCGTGTACGGTGGGAGGTCTATATAAGCAGAGCTGGTT
TAGTGAACCGTCAGATCGCCTGGAGACGCCATCCACGCTGTTTTGACCTCCATAGAAGACACCGGGACCG
ATCCAGCCTCCCCTCGAAGCTTACATGTGGTACCGAGCTCGGATCCTGAGAACTTCAGGGTGAGTCTATG
GGACCCTTGATGTTTTCTTTCCCCTTCTTTTCTATGGTTAAGTTCATGTCATAGGAAGGGGAGAAGTAAC
AGGGTACACATATTGACCAAATCAGGGTAATTTTGCATTTGTAATTTTAAAAAATGCTTTCTTCTTTTAA
TATACTTTTTTGTTTATCTTATTTCTAATACTTTCCCTAATCTCTTTCTTTCAGGGCAATAATGATACAA
TGTATCATGCCTCTTTGCACCATTCTAAAGAATAACAGTGATAATTTCTGGGTTAAGGCAATAGCAATAT
TTCTGCATATAAATATTTCTGCATATAAATTGTAACTGATGTAAGAGGTTTCATATTGCTAATAGCAGCT
ACAATCCAGCTACCATTCTGCTTTTATTTTATGGTTGGGATAAGGCTGGATTATTCTGAGTCCAAGCTAG
GCCCTTTTGCTAATCATGTTCATACCTCTTATCTTCCTCCCACAGCTCCTGGGCAACGTGCTGGTCTGTG
TGCTGGCCCATCACTTTGGCAAAGGCGGCCGC
